Addgene plasmid #103807: pCIBN-tagBFP-hPMLIII
Purpose: BLInCR 'Localizer' construct that marks the PML nuclear bodies and is targeted by a PHR-tagged effector upon illumination with blue light
Depositing lab: Karsten Rippe. Depositing organization: Deutsches Krebsforschungszentrum (DKFZ). Publication: Real-time observation of light-controlled transcription in living cells. Rademacher A, Erdel F, Trojanowski J, Schumacher S, Rippe K. J Cell Sci. 2017 Dec 15;130(24):4213-4224. doi: 10.1242/jcs.205534. Epub 2017 Nov 9. PubMed 29122982.
Backbone
  Vector backbone: pEGFP-C1
  Backbone manufacturer: Clontech
  Backbone size w/o insert (bp): 3932
  Vector type: Mammalian Expression
  Selectable markers: Neomycin (select with G418)
Growth in bacteria
  Bacterial resistance: Kanamycin, 50 μg/mL
  Growth temperature: 37°C
  Growth strain: DH5alpha
  Copy number: High Copy
Gene/Insert
  Gene/Insert name: CIBN-tagBFP-hPMLIII (alt name: N-terminus of CIB1)
  Species: H. sapiens (human), A. thaliana (mustard weed)
  Insert size (bp): 3215
  Entrez Gene: CIB1 (a.k.a. AT4G34530, T4L20.110, T4L20_110, cryptochrome-interacting basic-helix-loop-helix 1); PML (a.k.a. MYL, PP8675, RNF71, TRIM19)
  Promoter: CMV
  Cloning method: Restriction Enzyme; 5′ cloning site NheI (not destroyed); 3′ cloning site BamHI (not destroyed)
  Sequencing primers: 5′ CMV-F
Terms and licenses: Academic/Nonprofit Terms; Industry Terms: Not Available to Industry
Depositor comments: EGFP was cut out from the backbone (NheI/BamHI cuts)
How to cite: pCIBN-tagBFP-hPMLIII was a gift from Karsten Rippe (Addgene plasmid # 103807 ; http://n2t.net/addgene:103807 ; RRID:Addgene_103807)
