[The description below was written by a language model from this plasmid's Addgene catalogue record and pLannotate feature annotations shown in this document.]
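Description:
pCIBN-tagBFP-hPMLIII is a mammalian expression plasmid built on the Clontech pEGFP-C1 backbone, from which the EGFP coding region was excised with NheI and BamHI and replaced by a roughly 3.2 kb fusion insert, giving a 7,147 bp construct. It is maintained at high copy in E. coli through a ColE1/pUC-type origin and also carries an f1 origin. A single Tn5 NeoR/KanR gene serves both hosts: a bacterial (bla-type) promoter drives kanamycin resistance in E. coli, while the adjacent SV40 enhancer/early promoter and an HSV TK polyadenylation signal allow G418 selection in mammalian cells. The short ble, bGH poly(A) and SV40 large T antigen fragments flagged by the annotation appear to be backbone remnants rather than functional units.

The payload is a single open reading frame under the CMV immediate early enhancer and promoter, terminated by the SV40 poly(A) signal. It joins CIBN, the N-terminal portion of the Arabidopsis thaliana CIB1 transcription factor, to the monomeric blue fluorescent protein TagBFP, followed by a short remnant of the multiple cloning site and human PML, named as isoform III in the construct title. The PML moiety directs the fusion to PML nuclear bodies, TagBFP makes these structures visible, and CIBN provides a docking site for blue-light-activated CRY2. In the BLInCR system this plasmid acts as the "localizer": when cells are illuminated with blue light, a co-expressed effector carrying the CRY2 PHR domain is recruited to the marked PML bodies, enabling light-controlled, real-time studies of protein recruitment in living cells. The depositor and sequencing-derived records agree in length and feature order, differing only by a two-base offset in coordinates.
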