Features (pLannotate 1.2.2; 16 found; start..end, strand, type, name):
     61..364     +  enhancer       CMV enhancer: human cytomegalovirus immediate early enhancer
    365..568     +  promoter       CMV promoter: human cytomegalovirus (CMV) immediate early promoter
    607..1116    +  CDS            CIBN: N-terminal portion of the CIB1 transcription factor from Arabidopsis thaliana binds to CRY2 (cryptochrome 2) that has absorbed blue light (Kennedy et al., 2010)
   1135..1833    +  CDS            TagBFP: TagBFP is a basic (constitutively fluorescent) blue fluorescent protein published in 2008, derived from Entacmaea quadricolor. It is reported to be a very rapidly-maturing monomer with very low acid sensitivity.
   1834..1878    +  misc_feature   MCS (fragment): multiple cloning site
   1879..3594    +  CDS            PML (fragment): PML_HUMAN - Also known as MYL, PP8675, RNF71, TRIM19. Experimental evidence at protein level: Swiss-Prot protein existence level 1. Exhibits antiviral activity against both DNA and RNA viruses. The antiviral activity can involve one or several isoform(s) and can be enhanced by the permanent PML-NB-associated protein DAXX or by the recruitment of p53/TP53 within these structures. Isoform PML-4 restricts varicella zoster virus (VZV) via sequestration of virion capsids in PML-NBs thereby preventing their nuclear egress and inhibiting formation of infectious virus particles. The sumoylated isoform
   3828..3912    +  CDS            large T antigen (fragment): large T antigen from SV40 (simian virus 40)
   3935..4056    +  polyA_signal   SV40 poly(A) signal: SV40 polyadenylation signal
   4090..4518    -  rep_origin     f1 ori (sequence partly withheld): f1 bacteriophage origin of replication; arrow indicates direction of (+) strand synthesis
   4545..4649    +  promoter       AmpR promoter: bla
   4651..5008    +  promoter       SV40 promoter: SV40 enhancer and early promoter
   5043..5837    +  CDS            NeoR/KanR: aminoglycoside phosphotransferase from Tn5; aph(3')-II (or nptII); confers resistance to neomycin, kanamycin, and G418 (Geneticin®)
   5858..6010    +  CDS            ble (fragment): BLE_KLEPN - Experimental evidence at protein level: Swiss-Prot protein existence level 1. Binding protein with a strong affinity to the bleomycin family of antibiotics. Binds to CL990; an antimitotic-antibiotic compound. From Klebsiella pneumoniae.
   6069..6116    +  polyA_signal   HSV TK poly(A) signal: herpes simplex virus thymidine kinase polyadenylation signal (Cole and Stacy, 1985)
   6207..6223    -  polyA_signal   bGH poly(A) signal (fragment): bovine growth hormone polyadenylation signal
   6445..7033    +  rep_origin     ori: high-copy-number ColE1/pMB1/pBR322/pUC origin of replication
>Addgene plasmid #103807 | pCIBN-tagBFP-hPMLIII | depositor full sequence | sequence record 196680 | Full Sequence
TAGTTATTAATAGTAATCAATTACGGGGTCATTAGTTCATAGCCCATATATGGAGTTCCGCGTTACATAA
CTTACGGTAAATGGCCCGCCTGGCTGACCGCCCAACGACCCCCGCCCATTGACGTCAATAATGACGTATG
TTCCCATAGTAACGCCAATAGGGACTTTCCATTGACGTCAATGGGTGGAGTATTTACGGTAAACTGCCCA
CTTGGCAGTACATCAAGTGTATCATATGCCAAGTACGCCCCCTATTGACGTCAATGACGGTAAATGGCCC
GCCTGGCATTATGCCCAGTACATGACCTTATGGGACTTTCCTACTTGGCAGTACATCTACGTATTAGTCA
TCGCTATTACCATGGTGATGCGGTTTTGGCAGTACATCAATGGGCGTGGATAGCGGTTTGACTCACGGGG
ATTTCCAAGTCTCCACCCCATTGACGTCAATGGGAGTTTGTTTTGGCACCAAAATCAACGGGACTTTCCA
AAATGTCGTAACAACTCCGCCCCATTGACGCAAATGGGCGGTAGGCGTGTACGGTGGGAGGTCTATATAA
GCAGAGCTGGTTTAGTGAACCGTCAGATCCGCTAGCGCTCGCCACCATGAATGGAGCTATAGGAGGTGAC
CTTTTGCTCAATTTTCCTGACATGTCGGTCCTAGAGCGCCAAAGGGCTCACCTCAAGTACCTCAATCCCA
CCTTTGATTCTCCTCTCGCCGGCTTCTTTGCCGATTCTTCAATGATTACCGGCGGCGAGATGGACAGCTA
TCTTTCGACTGCCGGTTTGAATCTTCCGATGATGTACGGTGAGACGACGGTGGAAGGTGATTCAAGACTC
TCAATTTCGCCGGAAACGACGCTTGGGACTGGAAATTTCAAGGCAGCGAAGTTTGATACAGAGACTAAGG
ATTGTAATGAGGCGGCGAAGAAGATGACGATGAACAGAGATGACCTAGTAGAAGAAGGAGAAGAAGAGAA
GTCGAAAATAACAGAGCAAAACAATGGGAGCACAAAAAGCATCAAGAAGATGAAACACAAAGCCAAGAAA
GAAGAGAACAATTTCTCTAATGATTCATCTAAAGTGACGAAGGAATTGGAGAAAACGGATTATATTCATG
GACCGGTCGCCACCATGAGCGAGCTGATTAAGGAGAACATGCACATGAAGCTGTACATGGAGGGCACCGT
GGACAACCATCACTTCAAGTGCACATCCGAGGGCGAAGGCAAGCCCTACGAGGGCACCCAGACCATGAGA
ATCAAGGTGGTCGAGGGCGGCCCTCTCCCCTTCGCCTTCGACATCCTGGCTACTAGCTTCCTCTACGGCA
GCAAGACCTTCATCAACCACACCCAGGGCATCCCCGACTTCTTCAAGCAGTCCTTCCCTGAGGGCTTCAC
ATGGGAGAGAGTCACCACATACGAAGACGGGGGCGTGCTGACCGCTACCCAGGACACCAGCCTCCAGGAC
GGCTGCCTCATCTACAACGTCAAGATCAGAGGGGTGAACTTCACATCCAACGGCCCTGTGATGCAGAAGA
AAACACTCGGCTGGGAGGCCTTCACCGAGACGCTGTACCCCGCTGACGGCGGCCTGGAAGGCAGAAACGA
CATGGCCCTGAAGCTCGTGGGCGGGAGCCATCTGATCGCAAACATCAAGACCACATATAGATCCAAGAAA
CCCGCTAAGAACCTCAAGATGCCTGGCGTCTACTATGTGGACTACAGACTGGAAAGAATCAAGGAGGCCA
ACAACGAGACCTACGTCGAGCAGCACGAGGTGGCAGTGGCCAGATACTGCGACCTCCCTAGCAAACTGGG
GCACAAGCTTAATTCCGGACTCAGATCTCGAGCTCAAGCTTCGAATTCTGCAGTCGACATGGAGCCTGCA
CCCGCCCGATCTCCGAGGCCCCAGCAGGACCCCGCCCGGCCCCAGGAGCCCACCATGCCTCCCCCCGAGA
CCCCCTCTGAAGGCCGCCAGCCCAGCCCCAGCCCCAGCCCTACAGAGCGAGCCCCCGCTTCGGAGGAGGA
GTTCCAGTTTCTGCGCTGCCAGCAATGCCAGGCGGAAGCCAAGTGCCCGAAGCTGCTGCCTTGTCTGCAC
ACGCTGTGCTCAGGATGCCTGGAGGCGTCGGGCATGCAGTGCCCCATCTGCCAGGCGCCCTGGCCCCTAG
GTGCAGACACACCCGCCCTGGATAACGTCTTTTTCGAGAGTCTGCAGCGGCGCCTGTCGGTGTACCGGCA
GATTGTGGATGCGCAGGCTGTGTGCACCCGCTGCAAAGAGTCGGCCGACTTCTGGTGCTTTGAGTGCGAG
CAGCTCCTCTGCGCCAAGTGCTTCGAGGCACACCAGTGGTTCCTCAAGCACGAGGCCCGGCCCCTAGCAG
AGCTGCGCAACCAGTCGGTGCGTGAGTTCCTGGACGGCACCCGCAAGACCAACAACATCTTCTGCTCCAA
CCCCAACCACCGCACCCCTACGCTGACCAGCATCTACTGCCGAGGATGTTCCAAGCCGCTGTGCTGCTCG
TGCGCGCTCCTTGACAGCAGCCACAGTGAGCTCAAGTGCGACATCAGCGCAGAGATCCAGCAGCGACAGG
AGGAGCTGGACGCCATGACGCAGGCGCTGCAGGAGCAGGATAGTGCCTTTGGCGCGGTTCACGCGCAGAT
GCACGCGGCCGTCGGCCAGCTGGGCCGCGCGCGTGCCGAGACCGAGGAGCTGATCCGCGAGCGCGTGCGC
CAGGTGGTAGCTCACGTGCGGGCTCAGGAGCGCGAGCTGCTGGAGGCTGTGGACGCGCGGTACCAGCGCG
ACTACGAGGAGATGGCCAGTCGGCTGGGCCGCCTGGATGCTGTGCTGCAGCGCATCCGCACGGGCAGCGC
GCTGGTGCAGAGGATGAAGTGCTACGCCTCGGACCAGGAGGTGCTGGACATGCACGGTTTCCTGCGCCAG
GCGCTCTGCCGCCTGCGCCAGGAGGAGCCCCAGAGCCTGCAAGCTGCCGTGCGCACCGATGGCTTCGACG
AGTTCAAGGTGCGCCTGCAGGACCTCAGCTCTTGCATCACCCAGGGGAAAGATGCAGCTGTATCCAAGAA
AGCCAGCCCAGAGGCTGCCAGCACTCCCAGGGACCCTATTGACGTTGACCTGCCCGAGGAGGCAGAGAGA
GTGAAGGCCCAGGTTCAGGCCCTGGGGCTGGCTGAAGCCCAGCCTATGGCTGTGGTACAGTCAGTGCCCG
GGGCACACCCCGTGCCAGTGTACGCCTTCTCCATCAAAGGCCCTTCCTATGGAGAGGATGTCTCCAATAC
AACGACAGCCCAGAAGAGGAAGTGCAGCCAGACCCAGTGCCCCAGGAAGGTCATCAAGATGGAGTCTGAG
GAGGGGAAGGAGGCAAGGTTGGCTCGGAGCTCCCCGGAGCAGCCCAGGCCCAGCACCTCCAAGGCAGTCT
CACCACCCCACCTGGATGGACCGCCTAGCCCCAGGAGCCCCGTCATAGGAAGTGAGGTCTTCCTGCCCAA
CAGCAACCACGTGGCCAGTGGCGCCGGGGAGGCAGAGGAACGCGTTGTGGTGATCAGCAGCTCGGAAGAC
TCAGATGCCGAAAACTCGGTCTCTTCCAGCCCTCAGTCTGAGGTTCTGTATTGGAAAGTGCATGGAGCCC
ATGGAGACCGCCGAGCCACAGTCCTCGCCAGCCCACTCCTCGCCAGCCCACTCCTCGCCAGCCCACTCCT
CGCCAGTCCAGTCTCTGCTGAGAGCACAAGGAGCCTCCAGCCTGCCCTGTGGCACATACCACCCCCCAGC
TTGGCCTCCCCACCAGCCCGCTGAGGGATCCACCGGATCTAGATAACTGATCATAATCAGCCATACCACA
TTTGTAGAGGTTTTACTTGCTTTAAAAAACCTCCCACACCTCCCCCTGAACCTGAAACATAAAATGAATG
CAATTGTTGTTGTTAACTTGTTTATTGCAGCTTATAATGGTTACAAATAAAGCAATAGCATCACAAATTT
CACAAATAAAGCATTTTTTTCACTGCATTCTAGTTGTGGTTTGTCCAAACTCATCAATGTATCTTAAGGC
GTAAATTGTAAGCGTTAATATTTTGTTAAAATTCGCGTTAAATTTTTGTTAAATCAGCTCATTTTTTAAC
CAATAGGCCGAAATCGGCAAAATCCCTTATAAATCAAAAGAATAGACCGAGATAGGGT
[37 nt withheld, positions 4189-4225]
AAAGAACGTGGACTCCAACGTCAAAGG
[49 nt withheld, positions 4253-4301]
T
[91 nt withheld, positions 4303-4393]
G
[124 nt withheld, positions 4395-4518]
CAGGTGGCACTTTTCGGGGAAATGTGCGCGGAACCCCTATTTGTTTATTTTTCTAAATACATTCAAATAT
GTATCCGCTCATGAGACAATAACCCTGATAAATGCTTCAATAATATTGAAAAAGGAAGAGTCCTGAGGCG
GAAAGAACCAGCTGTGGAATGTGTGTCAGTTAGGGTGTGGAAAGTCCCCAGGCTCCCCAGCAGGCAGAAG
TATGCAAAGCATGCATCTCAATTAGTCAGCAACCAGGTGTGGAAAGTCCCCAGGCTCCCCAGCAGGCAGA
AGTATGCAAAGCATGCATCTCAATTAGTCAGCAACCATAGTCCCGCCCCTAACTCCGCCCATCCCGCCCC
TAACTCCGCCCAGTTCCGCCCATTCTCCGCCCCATGGCTGACTAATTTTTTTTATTTATGCAGAGGCCGA
GGCCGCCTCGGCCTCTGAGCTATTCCAGAAGTAGTGAGGAGGCTTTTTTGGAGGCCTAGGCTTTTGCAAA
GATCGATCAAGAGACAGGATGAGGATCGTTTCGCATGATTGAACAAGATGGATTGCACGCAGGTTCTCCG
GCCGCTTGGGTGGAGAGGCTATTCGGCTATGACTGGGCACAACAGACAATCGGCTGCTCTGATGCCGCCG
TGTTCCGGCTGTCAGCGCAGGGGCGCCCGGTTCTTTTTGTCAAGACCGACCTGTCCGGTGCCCTGAATGA
ACTGCAAGACGAGGCAGCGCGGCTATCGTGGCTGGCCACGACGGGCGTTCCTTGCGCAGCTGTGCTCGAC
GTTGTCACTGAAGCGGGAAGGGACTGGCTGCTATTGGGCGAAGTGCCGGGGCAGGATCTCCTGTCATCTC
ACCTTGCTCCTGCCGAGAAAGTATCCATCATGGCTGATGCAATGCGGCGGCTGCATACGCTTGATCCGGC
TACCTGCCCATTCGACCACCAAGCGAAACATCGCATCGAGCGAGCACGTACTCGGATGGAAGCCGGTCTT
GTCGATCAGGATGATCTGGACGAAGAGCATCAGGGGCTCGCGCCAGCCGAACTGTTCGCCAGGCTCAAGG
CGAGCATGCCCGACGGCGAGGATCTCGTCGTGACCCATGGCGATGCCTGCTTGCCGAATATCATGGTGGA
AAATGGCCGCTTTTCTGGATTCATCGACTGTGGCCGGCTGGGTGTGGCGGACCGCTATCAGGACATAGCG
TTGGCTACCCGTGATATTGCTGAAGAGCTTGGCGGCGAATGGGCTGACCGCTTCCTCGTGCTTTACGGTA
TCGCCGCTCCCGATTCGCAGCGCATCGCCTTCTATCGCCTTCTTGACGAGTTCTTCTGAGCGGGACTCTG
GGGTTCGAAATGACCGACCAAGCGACGCCCAACCTGCCATCACGAGATTTCGATTCCACCGCCGCCTTCT
ATGAAAGGTTGGGCTTCGGAATCGTTTTCCGGGACGCCGGCTGGATGATCCTCCAGCGCGGGGATCTCAT
GCTGGAGTTCTTCGCCCACCCTAGGGGGAGGCTAACTGAAACACGGAAGGAGACAATACCGGAAGGAACC
CGCGCTATGACGGCAATAAAAAGACAGAATAAAACGCACGGTGTTGGGTCGTTTGTTCATAAACGCGGGG
TTCGGTCCCAGGGCTGGCACTCTGTCGATACCCCACCGAGACCCCATTGGGGCCAATACGCCCGCGTTTC
TTCCTTTTCCCCACCCCACCCCCCAAGTTCGGGTGAAGGCCCAGGGCTCGCAGCCAACGTCGGGGCGGCA
GGCCCTGCCATAGCCTCAGGTTACTCATATATACTTTAGATTGATTTAAAACTTCATTTTTAATTTAAAA
GGATCTAGGTGAAGATCCTTTTTGATAATCTCATGACCAAAATCCCTTAACGTGAGTTTTCGTTCCACTG
AGCGTCAGACCCCGTAGAAAAGATCAAAGGATCTTCTTGAGATCCTTTTTTTCTGCGCGTAATCTGCTGC
TTGCAAACAAAAAAACCACCGCTACCAGCGGTGGTTTGTTTGCCGGATCAAGAGCTACCAACTCTTTTTC
CGAAGGTAACTGGCTTCAGCAGAGCGCAGATACCAAATACTGTCCTTCTAGTGTAGCCGTAGTTAGGCCA
CCACTTCAAGAACTCTGTAGCACCGCCTACATACCTCGCTCTGCTAATCCTGTTACCAGTGGCTGCTGCC
AGTGGCGATAAGTCGTGTCTTACCGGGTTGGACTCAAGACGATAGTTACCGGATAAGGCGCAGCGGTCGG
GCTGAACGGGGGGTTCGTGCACACAGCCCAGCTTGGAGCGAACGACCTACACCGAACTGAGATACCTACA
GCGTGAGCTATGAGAAAGCGCCACGCTTCCCGAAGGGAGAAAGGCGGACAGGTATCCGGTAAGCGGCAGG
GTCGGAACAGGAGAGCGCACGAGGGAGCTTCCAGGGGGAAACGCCTGGTATCTTTATAGTCCTGTCGGGT
TTCGCCACCTCTGACTTGAGCGTCGATTTTTGTGATGCTCGTCAGGGGGGCGGAGCCTATGGAAAAACGC
CAGCAACGCGGCCTTTTTACGGTTCCTGGCCTTTTGCTGGCCTTTTGCTCACATGTTCTTTCCTGCGTTA
TCCCCTGATTCTGTGGATAACCGTATTACCGCCATGCAT
