Features (pLannotate 1.2.2; 16 found; start..end, strand, type, name):
     59..362     +  enhancer       CMV enhancer: human cytomegalovirus immediate early enhancer
    363..566     +  promoter       CMV promoter: human cytomegalovirus (CMV) immediate early promoter
    605..1114    +  CDS            CIBN: N-terminal portion of the CIB1 transcription factor from Arabidopsis thaliana binds to CRY2 (cryptochrome 2) that has absorbed blue light (Kennedy et al., 2010)
   1133..1831    +  CDS            TagBFP: TagBFP is a basic (constitutively fluorescent) blue fluorescent protein published in 2008, derived from Entacmaea quadricolor. It is reported to be a very rapidly-maturing monomer with very low acid sensitivity.
   1832..1876    +  misc_feature   MCS (fragment): multiple cloning site
   1877..3592    +  CDS            PML (fragment): PML_HUMAN - Also known as MYL, PP8675, RNF71, TRIM19. Experimental evidence at protein level: Swiss-Prot protein existence level 1. Exhibits antiviral activity against both DNA and RNA viruses. The antiviral activity can involve one or several isoform(s) and can be enhanced by the permanent PML-NB-associated protein DAXX or by the recruitment of p53/TP53 within these structures. Isoform PML-4 restricts varicella zoster virus (VZV) via sequestration of virion capsids in PML-NBs thereby preventing their nuclear egress and inhibiting formation of infectious virus particles. The sumoylated isoform
   3826..3910    +  CDS            large T antigen (fragment): large T antigen from SV40 (simian virus 40)
   3933..4054    +  polyA_signal   SV40 poly(A) signal: SV40 polyadenylation signal
   4088..4516    -  rep_origin     f1 ori (sequence partly withheld): f1 bacteriophage origin of replication; arrow indicates direction of (+) strand synthesis
   4543..4647    +  promoter       AmpR promoter: bla
   4649..5006    +  promoter       SV40 promoter: SV40 enhancer and early promoter
   5041..5835    +  CDS            NeoR/KanR: aminoglycoside phosphotransferase from Tn5; aph(3')-II (or nptII); confers resistance to neomycin, kanamycin, and G418 (Geneticin®)
   5856..6008    +  CDS            ble (fragment): BLE_KLEPN - Experimental evidence at protein level: Swiss-Prot protein existence level 1. Binding protein with a strong affinity to the bleomycin family of antibiotics. Binds to CL990; an antimitotic-antibiotic compound. From Klebsiella pneumoniae.
   6067..6114    +  polyA_signal   HSV TK poly(A) signal: herpes simplex virus thymidine kinase polyadenylation signal (Cole and Stacy, 1985)
   6205..6221    -  polyA_signal   bGH poly(A) signal (fragment): bovine growth hormone polyadenylation signal
   6443..7031    +  rep_origin     ori: high-copy-number ColE1/pMB1/pBR322/pUC origin of replication
>Addgene plasmid #103807 | pCIBN-tagBFP-hPMLIII | addgene full sequence | sequence record 199241 | Addgene NGS Result
GTTATTAATAGTAATCAATTACGGGGTCATTAGTTCATAGCCCATATATGGAGTTCCGCGTTACATAACT
TACGGTAAATGGCCCGCCTGGCTGACCGCCCAACGACCCCCGCCCATTGACGTCAATAATGACGTATGTT
CCCATAGTAACGCCAATAGGGACTTTCCATTGACGTCAATGGGTGGAGTATTTACGGTAAACTGCCCACT
TGGCAGTACATCAAGTGTATCATATGCCAAGTACGCCCCCTATTGACGTCAATGACGGTAAATGGCCCGC
CTGGCATTATGCCCAGTACATGACCTTATGGGACTTTCCTACTTGGCAGTACATCTACGTATTAGTCATC
GCTATTACCATGGTGATGCGGTTTTGGCAGTACATCAATGGGCGTGGATAGCGGTTTGACTCACGGGGAT
TTCCAAGTCTCCACCCCATTGACGTCAATGGGAGTTTGTTTTGGCACCAAAATCAACGGGACTTTCCAAA
ATGTCGTAACAACTCCGCCCCATTGACGCAAATGGGCGGTAGGCGTGTACGGTGGGAGGTCTATATAAGC
AGAGCTGGTTTAGTGAACCGTCAGATCCGCTAGCGCTCGCCACCATGAATGGAGCTATAGGAGGTGACCT
TTTGCTCAATTTTCCTGACATGTCGGTCCTAGAGCGCCAAAGGGCTCACCTCAAGTACCTCAATCCCACC
TTTGATTCTCCTCTCGCCGGCTTCTTTGCCGATTCTTCAATGATTACCGGCGGCGAGATGGACAGCTATC
TTTCGACTGCCGGTTTGAATCTTCCGATGATGTACGGTGAGACGACGGTGGAAGGTGATTCAAGACTCTC
AATTTCGCCGGAAACGACGCTTGGGACTGGAAATTTCAAGGCAGCGAAGTTTGATACAGAGACTAAGGAT
TGTAATGAGGCGGCGAAGAAGATGACGATGAACAGAGATGACCTAGTAGAAGAAGGAGAAGAAGAGAAGT
CGAAAATAACAGAGCAAAACAATGGGAGCACAAAAAGCATCAAGAAGATGAAACACAAAGCCAAGAAAGA
AGAGAACAATTTCTCTAATGATTCATCTAAAGTGACGAAGGAATTGGAGAAAACGGATTATATTCATGGA
CCGGTCGCCACCATGAGCGAGCTGATTAAGGAGAACATGCACATGAAGCTGTACATGGAGGGCACCGTGG
ACAACCATCACTTCAAGTGCACATCCGAGGGCGAAGGCAAGCCCTACGAGGGCACCCAGACCATGAGAAT
CAAGGTGGTCGAGGGCGGCCCTCTCCCCTTCGCCTTCGACATCCTGGCTACTAGCTTCCTCTACGGCAGC
AAGACCTTCATCAACCACACCCAGGGCATCCCCGACTTCTTCAAGCAGTCCTTCCCTGAGGGCTTCACAT
GGGAGAGAGTCACCACATACGAAGACGGGGGCGTGCTGACCGCTACCCAGGACACCAGCCTCCAGGACGG
CTGCCTCATCTACAACGTCAAGATCAGAGGGGTGAACTTCACATCCAACGGCCCTGTGATGCAGAAGAAA
ACACTCGGCTGGGAGGCCTTCACCGAGACGCTGTACCCCGCTGACGGCGGCCTGGAAGGCAGAAACGACA
TGGCCCTGAAGCTCGTGGGCGGGAGCCATCTGATCGCAAACATCAAGACCACATATAGATCCAAGAAACC
CGCTAAGAACCTCAAGATGCCTGGCGTCTACTATGTGGACTACAGACTGGAAAGAATCAAGGAGGCCAAC
AACGAGACCTACGTCGAGCAGCACGAGGTGGCAGTGGCCAGATACTGCGACCTCCCTAGCAAACTGGGGC
ACAAGCTTAATTCCGGACTCAGATCTCGAGCTCAAGCTTCGAATTCTGCAGTCGACATGGAGCCTGCACC
CGCCCGATCTCCGAGGCCCCAGCAGGACCCCGCCCGGCCCCAGGAGCCCACCATGCCTCCCCCCGAGACC
CCCTCTGAAGGCCGCCAGCCCAGCCCCAGCCCCAGCCCTACAGAGCGAGCCCCCGCTTCGGAGGAGGAGT
TCCAGTTTCTGCGCTGCCAGCAATGCCAGGCGGAAGCCAAGTGCCCGAAGCTGCTGCCTTGTCTGCACAC
GCTGTGCTCAGGATGCCTGGAGGCGTCGGGCATGCAGTGCCCCATCTGCCAGGCGCCCTGGCCCCTAGGT
GCAGACACACCCGCCCTGGATAACGTCTTTTTCGAGAGTCTGCAGCGGCGCCTGTCGGTGTACCGGCAGA
TTGTGGATGCGCAGGCTGTGTGCACCCGCTGCAAAGAGTCGGCCGACTTCTGGTGCTTTGAGTGCGAGCA
GCTCCTCTGCGCCAAGTGCTTCGAGGCACACCAGTGGTTCCTCAAGCACGAGGCCCGGCCCCTAGCAGAG
CTGCGCAACCAGTCGGTGCGTGAGTTCCTGGACGGCACCCGCAAGACCAACAACATCTTCTGCTCCAACC
CCAACCACCGCACCCCTACGCTGACCAGCATCTACTGCCGAGGATGTTCCAAGCCGCTGTGCTGCTCGTG
CGCGCTCCTTGACAGCAGCCACAGTGAGCTCAAGTGCGACATCAGCGCAGAGATCCAGCAGCGACAGGAG
GAGCTGGACGCCATGACGCAGGCGCTGCAGGAGCAGGATAGTGCCTTTGGCGCGGTTCACGCGCAGATGC
ACGCGGCCGTCGGCCAGCTGGGCCGCGCGCGTGCCGAGACCGAGGAGCTGATCCGCGAGCGCGTGCGCCA
GGTGGTAGCTCACGTGCGGGCTCAGGAGCGCGAGCTGCTGGAGGCTGTGGACGCGCGGTACCAGCGCGAC
TACGAGGAGATGGCCAGTCGGCTGGGCCGCCTGGATGCTGTGCTGCAGCGCATCCGCACGGGCAGCGCGC
TGGTGCAGAGGATGAAGTGCTACGCCTCGGACCAGGAGGTGCTGGACATGCACGGTTTCCTGCGCCAGGC
GCTCTGCCGCCTGCGCCAGGAGGAGCCCCAGAGCCTGCAAGCTGCCGTGCGCACCGATGGCTTCGACGAG
TTCAAGGTGCGCCTGCAGGACCTCAGCTCTTGCATCACCCAGGGGAAAGATGCAGCTGTATCCAAGAAAG
CCAGCCCAGAGGCTGCCAGCACTCCCAGGGACCCTATTGACGTTGACCTGCCCGAGGAGGCAGAGAGAGT
GAAGGCCCAGGTTCAGGCCCTGGGGCTGGCTGAAGCCCAGCCTATGGCTGTGGTACAGTCAGTGCCCGGG
GCACACCCCGTGCCAGTGTACGCCTTCTCCATCAAAGGCCCTTCCTATGGAGAGGATGTCTCCAATACAA
CGACAGCCCAGAAGAGGAAGTGCAGCCAGACCCAGTGCCCCAGGAAGGTCATCAAGATGGAGTCTGAGGA
GGGGAAGGAGGCAAGGTTGGCTCGGAGCTCCCCGGAGCAGCCCAGGCCCAGCACCTCCAAGGCAGTCTCA
CCACCCCACCTGGATGGACCGCCTAGCCCCAGGAGCCCCGTCATAGGAAGTGAGGTCTTCCTGCCCAACA
GCAACCACGTGGCCAGTGGCGCCGGGGAGGCAGAGGAACGCGTTGTGGTGATCAGCAGCTCGGAAGACTC
AGATGCCGAAAACTCGGTCTCTTCCAGCCCTCAGTCTGAGGTTCTGTATTGGAAAGTGCATGGAGCCCAT
GGAGACCGCCGAGCCACAGTCCTCGCCAGCCCACTCCTCGCCAGCCCACTCCTCGCCAGCCCACTCCTCG
CCAGTCCAGTCTCTGCTGAGAGCACAAGGAGCCTCCAGCCTGCCCTGTGGCACATACCACCCCCCAGCTT
GGCCTCCCCACCAGCCCGCTGAGGGATCCACCGGATCTAGATAACTGATCATAATCAGCCATACCACATT
TGTAGAGGTTTTACTTGCTTTAAAAAACCTCCCACACCTCCCCCTGAACCTGAAACATAAAATGAATGCA
ATTGTTGTTGTTAACTTGTTTATTGCAGCTTATAATGGTTACAAATAAAGCAATAGCATCACAAATTTCA
CAAATAAAGCATTTTTTTCACTGCATTCTAGTTGTGGTTTGTCCAAACTCATCAATGTATCTTAAGGCGT
AAATTGTAAGCGTTAATATTTTGTTAAAATTCGCGTTAAATTTTTGTTAAATCAGCTCATTTTTTAACCA
ATAGGCCGAAATCGGCAAAATCCCTTATAAATCAAAAGAATAGACCGAGATAGGGT
[37 nt withheld, positions 4187-4223]
AAAGAACGTGGACTCCAACGTCAAAGG
[49 nt withheld, positions 4251-4299]
T
[91 nt withheld, positions 4301-4391]
G
[124 nt withheld, positions 4393-4516]
CAGGTGGCACTTTTCGGGGAAATGTGCGCGGAACCCCTATTTGTTTATTTTTCTAAATACATTCAAATAT
GTATCCGCTCATGAGACAATAACCCTGATAAATGCTTCAATAATATTGAAAAAGGAAGAGTCCTGAGGCG
GAAAGAACCAGCTGTGGAATGTGTGTCAGTTAGGGTGTGGAAAGTCCCCAGGCTCCCCAGCAGGCAGAAG
TATGCAAAGCATGCATCTCAATTAGTCAGCAACCAGGTGTGGAAAGTCCCCAGGCTCCCCAGCAGGCAGA
AGTATGCAAAGCATGCATCTCAATTAGTCAGCAACCATAGTCCCGCCCCTAACTCCGCCCATCCCGCCCC
TAACTCCGCCCAGTTCCGCCCATTCTCCGCCCCATGGCTGACTAATTTTTTTTATTTATGCAGAGGCCGA
GGCCGCCTCGGCCTCTGAGCTATTCCAGAAGTAGTGAGGAGGCTTTTTTGGAGGCCTAGGCTTTTGCAAA
GATCGATCAAGAGACAGGATGAGGATCGTTTCGCATGATTGAACAAGATGGATTGCACGCAGGTTCTCCG
GCCGCTTGGGTGGAGAGGCTATTCGGCTATGACTGGGCACAACAGACAATCGGCTGCTCTGATGCCGCCG
TGTTCCGGCTGTCAGCGCAGGGGCGCCCGGTTCTTTTTGTCAAGACCGACCTGTCCGGTGCCCTGAATGA
ACTGCAAGACGAGGCAGCGCGGCTATCGTGGCTGGCCACGACGGGCGTTCCTTGCGCAGCTGTGCTCGAC
GTTGTCACTGAAGCGGGAAGGGACTGGCTGCTATTGGGCGAAGTGCCGGGGCAGGATCTCCTGTCATCTC
ACCTTGCTCCTGCCGAGAAAGTATCCATCATGGCTGATGCAATGCGGCGGCTGCATACGCTTGATCCGGC
TACCTGCCCATTCGACCACCAAGCGAAACATCGCATCGAGCGAGCACGTACTCGGATGGAAGCCGGTCTT
GTCGATCAGGATGATCTGGACGAAGAGCATCAGGGGCTCGCGCCAGCCGAACTGTTCGCCAGGCTCAAGG
CGAGCATGCCCGACGGCGAGGATCTCGTCGTGACCCATGGCGATGCCTGCTTGCCGAATATCATGGTGGA
AAATGGCCGCTTTTCTGGATTCATCGACTGTGGCCGGCTGGGTGTGGCGGACCGCTATCAGGACATAGCG
TTGGCTACCCGTGATATTGCTGAAGAGCTTGGCGGCGAATGGGCTGACCGCTTCCTCGTGCTTTACGGTA
TCGCCGCTCCCGATTCGCAGCGCATCGCCTTCTATCGCCTTCTTGACGAGTTCTTCTGAGCGGGACTCTG
GGGTTCGAAATGACCGACCAAGCGACGCCCAACCTGCCATCACGAGATTTCGATTCCACCGCCGCCTTCT
ATGAAAGGTTGGGCTTCGGAATCGTTTTCCGGGACGCCGGCTGGATGATCCTCCAGCGCGGGGATCTCAT
GCTGGAGTTCTTCGCCCACCCTAGGGGGAGGCTAACTGAAACACGGAAGGAGACAATACCGGAAGGAACC
CGCGCTATGACGGCAATAAAAAGACAGAATAAAACGCACGGTGTTGGGTCGTTTGTTCATAAACGCGGGG
TTCGGTCCCAGGGCTGGCACTCTGTCGATACCCCACCGAGACCCCATTGGGGCCAATACGCCCGCGTTTC
TTCCTTTTCCCCACCCCACCCCCCAAGTTCGGGTGAAGGCCCAGGGCTCGCAGCCAACGTCGGGGCGGCA
GGCCCTGCCATAGCCTCAGGTTACTCATATATACTTTAGATTGATTTAAAACTTCATTTTTAATTTAAAA
GGATCTAGGTGAAGATCCTTTTTGATAATCTCATGACCAAAATCCCTTAACGTGAGTTTTCGTTCCACTG
AGCGTCAGACCCCGTAGAAAAGATCAAAGGATCTTCTTGAGATCCTTTTTTTCTGCGCGTAATCTGCTGC
TTGCAAACAAAAAAACCACCGCTACCAGCGGTGGTTTGTTTGCCGGATCAAGAGCTACCAACTCTTTTTC
CGAAGGTAACTGGCTTCAGCAGAGCGCAGATACCAAATACTGTTCTTCTAGTGTAGCCGTAGTTAGGCCA
CCACTTCAAGAACTCTGTAGCACCGCCTACATACCTCGCTCTGCTAATCCTGTTACCAGTGGCTGCTGCC
AGTGGCGATAAGTCGTGTCTTACCGGGTTGGACTCAAGACGATAGTTACCGGATAAGGCGCAGCGGTCGG
GCTGAACGGGGGGTTCGTGCACACAGCCCAGCTTGGAGCGAACGACCTACACCGAACTGAGATACCTACA
GCGTGAGCTATGAGAAAGCGCCACGCTTCCCGAAGGGAGAAAGGCGGACAGGTATCCGGTAAGCGGCAGG
GTCGGAACAGGAGAGCGCACGAGGGAGCTTCCAGGGGGAAACGCCTGGTATCTTTATAGTCCTGTCGGGT
TTCGCCACCTCTGACTTGAGCGTCGATTTTTGTGATGCTCGTCAGGGGGGCGGAGCCTATGGAAAAACGC
CAGCAACGCGGCCTTTTTACGGTTCCTGGCCTTTTGCTGGCCTTTTGCTCACATGTTCTTTCCTGCGTTA
TCCCCTGATTCTGTGGATAACCGTATTACCGCCATGCATTA
