>Addgene plasmid #103807 | pCIBN-tagBFP-hPMLIII | depositor partial sequence | sequence record 196681 | CIBN
ATGAATGGAGCTATAGGAGGTGACCTTTTGCTCAATTTTCCTGACATGTCGGTCCTAGAGCGCCAAAGGG
CTCACCTCAAGTACCTCAATCCCACCTTTGATTCTCCTCTCGCCGGCTTCTTTGCCGATTCTTCAATGAT
TACCGGCGGCGAGATGGACAGCTATCTTTCGACTGCCGGTTTGAATCTTCCGATGATGTACGGTGAGACG
ACGGTGGAAGGTGATTCAAGACTCTCAATTTCGCCGGAAACGACGCTTGGGACTGGAAATTTCAAGGCAG
CGAAGTTTGATACAGAGACTAAGGATTGTAATGAGGCGGCGAAGAAGATGACGATGAACAGAGATGACCT
AGTAGAAGAAGGAGAAGAAGAGAAGTCGAAAATAACAGAGCAAAACAATGGGAGCACAAAAAGCATCAAG
AAGATGAAACACAAAGCCAAGAAAGAAGAGAACAATTTCTCTAATGATTCATCTAAAGTGACGAAGGAAT
TGGAGAAAACGGATTATATTCAT
