>Addgene plasmid #103807 | pCIBN-tagBFP-hPMLIII | depositor partial sequence | sequence record 196682 | tagBFP
ATGAGCGAGCTGATTAAGGAGAACATGCACATGAAGCTGTACATGGAGGGCACCGTGGACAACCATCACT
TCAAGTGCACATCCGAGGGCGAAGGCAAGCCCTACGAGGGCACCCAGACCATGAGAATCAAGGTGGTCGA
GGGCGGCCCTCTCCCCTTCGCCTTCGACATCCTGGCTACTAGCTTCCTCTACGGCAGCAAGACCTTCATC
AACCACACCCAGGGCATCCCCGACTTCTTCAAGCAGTCCTTCCCTGAGGGCTTCACATGGGAGAGAGTCA
CCACATACGAAGACGGGGGCGTGCTGACCGCTACCCAGGACACCAGCCTCCAGGACGGCTGCCTCATCTA
CAACGTCAAGATCAGAGGGGTGAACTTCACATCCAACGGCCCTGTGATGCAGAAGAAAACACTCGGCTGG
GAGGCCTTCACCGAGACGCTGTACCCCGCTGACGGCGGCCTGGAAGGCAGAAACGACATGGCCCTGAAGC
TCGTGGGCGGGAGCCATCTGATCGCAAACATCAAGACCACATATAGATCCAAGAAACCCGCTAAGAACCT
CAAGATGCCTGGCGTCTACTATGTGGACTACAGACTGGAAAGAATCAAGGAGGCCAACAACGAGACCTAC
GTCGAGCAGCACGAGGTGGCAGTGGCCAGATACTGCGACCTCCCTAGCAAACTGGGGCACAAGCTTAAT
